Addgene plasmid #58487: VV001: WT Arch-3 in pET28b
Purpose: Expresses WT Archaerhodopsin-3 (with 6x C-terminal His tag) in E. coli
Depositing lab: Adam Cohen. Depositing organization: Harvard University. Publication: Mechanism of voltage-sensitive fluorescence in a microbial rhodopsin. Maclaurin D, Venkatachalam V, Lee H, Cohen AE. Proc Natl Acad Sci U S A. 2013 Apr 9;110(15):5939-44. doi: 10.1073/pnas.1215595110. Epub 2013 Mar 25. PubMed 23530193.
Backbone
  Vector backbone: pET28b
  Backbone size w/o insert (bp): 5269
  Total vector size (bp): 6043
  Vector type: Bacterial Expression
Growth in bacteria
  Bacterial resistance: Kanamycin, 50 μg/mL
  Growth temperature: 37°C
  Growth strain: Stbl3
  Growth instructions: Express in BL21(DE3); See attached document or Maclaurin et al 2013 [PMID 23530193] for expression instructions.
  Copy number: Unknown
Gene/Insert
  Gene/Insert name: Archaerhodopsin-3 (with C-terminal His tag) (alt name: Arch)
  Species: Halorubrum sodomense
  Insert size (bp): 774
  GenBank ID: BAA09452.1
  Promoter: T7
  Cloning method: Restriction Enzyme; 5′ cloning site NcoI (not destroyed); 3′ cloning site EcoRI (not destroyed)
  Sequencing primers: 5′ T7_forward [5'-d(TAA TAC GAC TCA CTA TAG GG)-3']; 3′ T7_term [5'-d(GCT AGT TAT TGC TCA GCG G)-3']
Resource information
  A portion of this plasmid was derived from a plasmid made by: We originally received this gene (Archaerhodopsin-3) from the Boyden Lab at MIT.
Terms and licenses: Academic/Nonprofit Terms; Industry Terms: Not Available to Industry
How to cite: VV001: WT Arch-3 in pET28b was a gift from Adam Cohen (Addgene plasmid # 58487 ; http://n2t.net/addgene:58487 ; RRID:Addgene_58487)
