[The description below was written by a language model from this plasmid's Addgene catalogue record and pLannotate feature annotations shown in this document.]
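Description:
VV001: WT Arch-3 in pET28b is a 6,043 bp bacterial expression plasmid that produces wild-type Archaerhodopsin-3 (Arch), the light-driven proton pump from Halorubrum sodomense, with a C-terminal hexahistidine tag in E. coli. The backbone is pET28b, which is selected with kanamycin through an aminoglycoside phosphotransferase gene (KanR). It replicates from a ColE1/pBR322-type origin accompanied by the bom region and the rop gene, which moderates copy number; the catalogue lists copy number as unknown. An f1 phage origin is also present. The short tetracycline-resistance fragments, the partial AmpR promoter and the predicted ORF called by the annotation software appear to be backbone remnants with no functional role in the design.

The 774 bp Arch coding sequence was inserted between the NcoI and EcoRI sites, both of which are retained. This places it directly downstream of the T7 promoter, a lac operator and the T7 gene 10 ribosome binding site. An 18 bp His-coding stretch lies a short distance 3′ of the insert. The software labels it as a fragment of a longer His tag, but it corresponds to the 6xHis tag described in the catalogue and is suited to metal-affinity purification. The T7 terminator closes the unit. The plasmid-borne lacI gene supplies repressor that keeps the T7lac promoter quiet until induction with IPTG, and transcription requires a host that provides T7 RNA polymerase, such as the BL21(DE3) strain recommended for expression. The plasmid was deposited with a study of the mechanism of voltage-sensitive fluorescence in this microbial rhodopsin, and it serves as the wild-type construct for producing Arch protein in bacteria. The depositor reports verifying the sequence across the expression cassette region.
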