Features (pLannotate 1.2.2; 19 found; start..end, strand, type, name):
     12..467     +  rep_origin     f1 ori (sequence partly withheld): f1 bacteriophage origin of replication; arrow indicates direction of (+) strand synthesis
    494..551     +  promoter       AmpR promoter (fragment): bla
    560..1375    -  CDS            KanR: aminoglycoside phosphotransferase; aph(3')-Ia; confers resistance to kanamycin in bacteria or G418 (Geneticin®) in eukaryotes
   1497..2085    +  rep_origin     ori: high-copy-number ColE1/pMB1/pBR322/pUC origin of replication
   2271..2413    -  misc_feature   bom: basis of mobility region from pBR322
   2515..2706    -  CDS            rop: Rop protein, which maintains plasmids at low copy number; rop
   2723..3103    +  CDS            YPB1_ECOLX: Protein predicted: Swiss-Prot protein existence level 4. From Escherichia coli.
   3175..3466    -  CDS            TcR (fragment): tetracycline efflux protein; tet; confers resistance to tetracycline
   3481..3502    -  protein_bind   CAP binding site: CAP binding activates transcription in the presence of cAMP. E. coli catabolite activator protein
   3515..4597    -  CDS            lacI: lac repressor; lacI; The lac repressor binds to the lac operator to inhibit transcription in E. coli. This inhibition can be relieved by adding lactose or isopropyl-β-D-thiogalactopyranoside (IPTG).
   4598..4675    -  promoter       lacI promoter: lacI
   4683..4962    -  CDS            TcR (fragment): tetracycline efflux protein; tet; confers resistance to tetracycline
   4984..5002    +  promoter       T7 promoter: promoter for bacteriophage T7 RNA polymerase
   5003..5027    +  protein_bind   lac operator: The lac repressor binds to the lac operator to inhibit transcription in E. coli. This inhibition can be relieved by adding lactose or isopropyl-β-D-thiogalactopyranoside (IPTG). lac repressor encoded by lacI
   5042..5064    +  RBS            RBS: efficient ribosome binding site from bacteriophage T7 gene 10 (Olins and Rangwala, 1989)
   5071..5844    +  CDS            Arch: light-driven proton pump archaerhodopsin-3 from Halorubrum sodomense (Chow et al., 2010)
   5887..5904    +  CDS            9xHis (fragment): 9xHis affinity tag
   5914..5963    +  CDS            SET1 (fragment): solubility-enhancement tag derived from T7 phage gene 10B
   5971..6018    +  terminator     T7 terminator: transcription terminator for bacteriophage T7 RNA polymerase
>Addgene plasmid #58487 | VV001: WT Arch-3 in pET28b | depositor full sequence | sequence record 90336 | We verified sequence between 4950 and 6010 bp
TGGCGAATGGG
[124 nt withheld, positions 12-135]
C
[91 nt withheld, positions 137-227]
A
[49 nt withheld, positions 229-277]
CCTTTGACGTTGGAGTCCACGTTCTTT
[37 nt withheld, positions 305-341]
ACCCTATCTCGGTCTATTCTTTTGATTTATAAGGGATTTTGCCGATTTCGGCCTATTGGTTAAAAAATGA
GCTGATTTAACAAAAATTTAACGCGAATTTTAACAAAATATTAACGTTTACAATTTCAGGTGGCACTTTT
CGGGGAAATGTGCGCGGAACCCCTATTTGTTTATTTTTCTAAATACATTCAAATATGTATCCGCTCATGA
ATTAATTCTTAGAAAAACTCATCGAGCATCAAATGAAACTGCAATTTATTCATATCAGGATTATCAATAC
CATATTTTTGAAAAAGCCGTTTCTGTAATGAAGGAGAAAACTCACCGAGGCAGTTCCATAGGATGGCAAG
ATCCTGGTATCGGTCTGCGATTCCGACTCGTCCAACATCAATACAACCTATTAATTTCCCCTCGTCAAAA
ATAAGGTTATCAAGTGAGAAATCACCATGAGTGACGACTGAATCCGGTGAGAATGGCAAAAGTTTATGCA
TTTCTTTCCAGACTTGTTCAACAGGCCAGCCATTACGCTCGTCATCAAAATCACTCGCATCAACCAAACC
GTTATTCATTCGTGATTGCGCCTGAGCGAGACGAAATACGCGATCGCTGTTAAAAGGACAATTACAAACA
GGAATCGAATGCAACCGGCGCAGGAACACTGCCAGCGCATCAACAATATTTTCACCTGAATCAGGATATT
CTTCTAATACCTGGAATGCTGTTTTCCCGGGGATCGCAGTGGTGAGTAACCATGCATCATCAGGAGTACG
GATAAAATGCTTGATGGTCGGAAGAGGCATAAATTCCGTCAGCCAGTTTAGTCTGACCATCTCATCTGTA
ACATCATTGGCAACGCTACCTTTGCCATGTTTCAGAAACAACTCTGGCGCATCGGGCTTCCCATACAATC
GATAGATTGTCGCACCTGATTGCCCGACATTATCGCGAGCCCATTTATACCCATATAAATCAGCATCCAT
GTTGGAATTTAATCGCGGCCTAGAGCAAGACGTTTCCCGTTGAATATGGCTCATAACACCCCTTGTATTA
CTGTTTATGTAAGCAGACAGTTTTATTGTTCATGACCAAAATCCCTTAACGTGAGTTTTCGTTCCACTGA
GCGTCAGACCCCGTAGAAAAGATCAAAGGATCTTCTTGAGATCCTTTTTTTCTGCGCGTAATCTGCTGCT
TGCAAACAAAAAAACCACCGCTACCAGCGGTGGTTTGTTTGCCGGATCAAGAGCTACCAACTCTTTTTCC
GAAGGTAACTGGCTTCAGCAGAGCGCAGATACCAAATACTGTCCTTCTAGTGTAGCCGTAGTTAGGCCAC
CACTTCAAGAACTCTGTAGCACCGCCTACATACCTCGCTCTGCTAATCCTGTTACCAGTGGCTGCTGCCA
GTGGCGATAAGTCGTGTCTTACCGGGTTGGACTCAAGACGATAGTTACCGGATAAGGCGCAGCGGTCGGG
CTGAACGGGGGGTTCGTGCACACAGCCCAGCTTGGAGCGAACGACCTACACCGAACTGAGATACCTACAG
CGTGAGCTATGAGAAAGCGCCACGCTTCCCGAAGGGAGAAAGGCGGACAGGTATCCGGTAAGCGGCAGGG
TCGGAACAGGAGAGCGCACGAGGGAGCTTCCAGGGGGAAACGCCTGGTATCTTTATAGTCCTGTCGGGTT
TCGCCACCTCTGACTTGAGCGTCGATTTTTGTGATGCTCGTCAGGGGGGCGGAGCCTATGGAAAAACGCC
AGCAACGCGGCCTTTTTACGGTTCCTGGCCTTTTGCTGGCCTTTTGCTCACATGTTCTTTCCTGCGTTAT
CCCCTGATTCTGTGGATAACCGTATTACCGCCTTTGAGTGAGCTGATACCGCTCGCCGCAGCCGAACGAC
CGAGCGCAGCGAGTCAGTGAGCGAGGAAGCGGAAGAGCGCCTGATGCGGTATTTTCTCCTTACGCATCTG
TGCGGTATTTCACACCGCATATATGGTGCACTCTCAGTACAATCTGCTCTGATGCCGCATAGTTAAGCCA
GTATACACTCCGCTATCGCTACGTGACTGGGTCATGGCTGCGCCCCGACACCCGCCAACACCCGCTGACG
CGCCCTGACGGGCTTGTCTGCTCCCGGCATCCGCTTACAGACAAGCTGTGACCGTCTCCGGGAGCTGCAT
GTGTCAGAGGTTTTCACCGTCATCACCGAAACGCGCGAGGCAGCTGCGGTAAAGCTCATCAGCGTGGTCG
TGAAGCGATTCACAGATGTCTGCCTGTTCATCCGCGTCCAGCTCGTTGAGTTTCTCCAGAAGCGTTAATG
TCTGGCTTCTGATAAAGCGGGCCATGTTAAGGGCGGTTTTTTCCTGTTTGGTCACTGATGCCTCCGTGTA
AGGGGGATTTCTGTTCATGGGGGTAATGATACCGATGAAACGAGAGAGGATGCTCACGATACGGGTTACT
GATGATGAACATGCCCGGTTACTGGAACGTTGTGAGGGTAAACAACTGGCGGTATGGATGCGGCGGGACC
AGAGAAAAATCACTCAGGGTCAATGCCAGCGCTTCGTTAATACAGATGTAGGTGTTCCACAGGGTAGCCA
GCAGCATCCTGCGATGCAGATCCGGAACATAATGGTGCAGGGCGCTGACTTCCGCGTTTCCAGACTTTAC
GAAACACGGAAACCGAAGACCATTCATGTTGTTGCTCAGGTCGCAGACGTTTTGCAGCAGCAGTCGCTTC
ACGTTCGCTCGCGTATCGGTGATTCATTCTGCTAACCAGTAAGGCAACCCCGCCAGCCTAGCCGGGTCCT
CAACGACAGGAGCACGATCATGCGCACCCGTGGGGCCGCCATGCCGGCGATAATGGCCTGCTTCTCGCCG
AAACGTTTGGTGGCGGGACCAGTGACGAAGGCTTGAGCGAGGGCGTGCAAGATTCCGAATACCGCAAGCG
ACAGGCCGATCATCGTCGCGCTCCAGCGAAAGCGGTCCTCGCCGAAAATGACCCAGAGCGCTGCCGGCAC
CTGTCCTACGAGTTGCATGATAAAGAAGACAGTCATAAGTGCGGCGACGATAGTCATGCCCCGCGCCCAC
CGGAAGGAGCTGACTGGGTTGAAGGCTCTCAAGGGCATCGGTCGAGATCCCGGTGCCTAATGAGTGAGCT
AACTTACATTAATTGCGTTGCGCTCACTGCCCGCTTTCCAGTCGGGAAACCTGTCGTGCCAGCTGCATTA
ATGAATCGGCCAACGCGCGGGGAGAGGCGGTTTGCGTATTGGGCGCCAGGGTGGTTTTTCTTTTCACCAG
TGAGACGGGCAACAGCTGATTGCCCTTCACCGCCTGGCCCTGAGAGAGTTGCAGCAAGCGGTCCACGCTG
GTTTGCCCCAGCAGGCGAAAATCCTGTTTGATGGTGGTTAACGGCGGGATATAACATGAGCTGTCTTCGG
TATCGTCGTATCCCACTACCGAGATATCCGCACCAACGCGCAGCCCGGACTCGGTAATGGCGCGCATTGC
GCCCAGCGCCATCTGATCGTTGGCAACCAGCATCGCAGTGGGAACGATGCCCTCATTCAGCATTTGCATG
GTTTGTTGAAAACCGGACATGGCACTCCAGTCGCCTTCCCGTTCCGCTATCGGCTGAATTTGATTGCGAG
TGAGATATTTATGCCAGCCAGCCAGACGCAGACGCGCCGAGACAGAACTTAATGGGCCCGCTAACAGCGC
GATTTGCTGGTGACCCAATGCGACCAGATGCTCCACGCCCAGTCGCGTACCGTCTTCATGGGAGAAAATA
ATACTGTTGATGGGTGTCTGGTCAGAGACATCAAGAAATAACGCCGGAACATTAGTGCAGGCAGCTTCCA
CAGCAATGGCATCCTGGTCATCCAGCGGATAGTTAATGATCAGCCCACTGACGCGTTGCGCGAGAAGATT
GTGCACCGCCGCTTTACAGGCTTCGACGCCGCTTCGTTCTACCATCGACACCACCACGCTGGCACCCAGT
TGATCGGCGCGAGATTTAATCGCCGCGACAATTTGCGACGGCGCGTGCAGGGCCAGACTGGAGGTGGCAA
CGCCAATCAGCAACGACTGTTTGCCCGCCAGTTGTTGTGCCACGCGGTTGGGAATGTAATTCAGCTCCGC
CATCGCCGCTTCCACTTTTTCCCGCGTTTTCGCAGAAACGTGGCTGGCCTGGTTCACCACGCGGGAAACG
GTCTGATAAGAGACACCGGCATACTCTGCGACATCGTATAACGTTACTGGTTTCACATTCACCACCCTGA
ATTGACTCTCTTCCGGGCGCTATCATGCCATACCGCGAAAGGTTTTGCGCCATTCGATGGTGTCCGGGAT
CTCGACGCTCTCCCTTATGCGACTCCTGCATTAGGAAGCAGCCCAGTAGTAGGTTGAGGCCGTTGAGCAC
CGCCGCCGCAAGGAATGGTGCATGCAAGGAGATGGCGCCCAACAGTCCCCCGGCCACGGGGCCTGCCACC
ATACCCACGCCGAAACAAGCGCTCATGAGCCCGAAGTGGCGAGCCCGATCTTCCCCATCGGTGATGTCGG
CGATATAGGCGCCAGCAACCGCACCTGTGGCGCCGGTGATGCCGGCCACGATGCGTCCGGCGTAGAGGAT
CGAGATCTCGATCCCGCGAAATTAATACGACTCACTATAGGGGAATTGTGAGCGGATAACAATTCCCCTC
TAGAAATAATTTTGTTTAACTTTAAGAAGGAGATATACCATGGACCCCATCGCTCTGCAGGCTGGTTACG
ACCTGCTGGGTGACGGCAGACCTGAAACTCTGTGGCTGGGCATCGGCACTCTGCTGATGCTGATTGGAAC
CTTCTACTTTCTGGTCCGCGGATGGGGAGTCACCGATAAGGATGCCCGGGAATATTACGCTGTGACTATC
CTGGTGCCCGGAATCGCATCCGCCGCATATCTGTCTATGTTCTTTGGTATCGGGCTTACTGAGGTGACCG
TCGGGGGCGAAATGTTGGATATCTATTATGCCAGGTACGCCGACTGGCTGTTTACCACCCCACTTCTGCT
GCTGGATCTGGCCCTTCTCGCTAAGGTGGATCGGGTGACCATCGGCACCCTGGTGGGTGTGGACGCCCTG
ATGATCGTCACTGGCCTCATCGGAGCCTTGAGCCACACGGCCATAGCCAGATACAGTTGGTGGTTGTTCT
CTACAATTTGCATGATAGTGGTGCTCTATTTTCTGGCTACATCCCTGCGATCTGCTGCAAAGGAGCGGGG
CCCCGAGGTGGCATCTACCTTTAACACCCTGACAGCTCTGGTCTTGGTGCTGTGGACCGCTTACCCTATC
CTGTGGATCATAGGCACTGAGGGCGCTGGCGTGGTGGGCCTGGGCATCGAAACTCTGCTGTTTATGGTGT
TGGACGTGACTGCCAAGGTCGGCTTTGGCTTTATCCTGTTGAGATCCCGGGCTATTCTGGGCGACACCGA
GGCACCAGAACCCAGTGCCGGTGCCGATGTCAGTGCCGCCGACGCGAATTCGAGCTCCGTCGACAAGCTT
GCGGCCGCACTCGAGCACCACCACCACCACCACTGAGATCCGGCTGCTAACAAAGCCCGAAAGGAAGCTG
AGTTGGCTGCTGCCACCGCTGAGCAATAACTAGCATAACCCCTTGGGGCCTCTAAACGGGTCTTGAGGGG
TTTTTTGCTGAAAGGAGGAACTATATCCGGAT
