>Addgene plasmid #58487 | VV001: WT Arch-3 in pET28b | addgene partial sequence | sequence record 92306 | T7 5'-TAATACGACTCACTATAGGG-3'
TGGTTACGACCTGCTGGGTGACGGCAGACCTGAAACTCTGTGGCTGGGCATCGGCACTCTGCTGATGCTG
ATTGGAACCTTCTACTTTCTGGTCCGCGGATGGGGAGTCACCGATAAGGATGCCCGGGAATATTACGCTG
TGACTATCCTGGTGCCCGGAATCGCATCCGCCGCATATCTGTCTATGTTCTTTGGTATCGGGCTTACTGA
GGTGACCGTCGGGGGCGAAATGT
