>Addgene plasmid #58487 | VV001: WT Arch-3 in pET28b | addgene partial sequence | sequence record 92331 | T7term 5'-GCTAGTTATTGCTCAGCGG-3'
ACGGAGCTCGAATTCGCGTCGGCGGCACTGACATCGGCACCGGCACTGGGTTCTGGTGCCTCGGTGTCGC
CCAGAATAGCCCGGGATCTCAACAGGATAAAGCCAAAGCCGACCTTGGCAGTCACGTCCAACACCATAAA
CAGCAGAGTTTCGATGCCCAGGCCCACCACGCCAGCGCCCTCAGTGCCTATGATCCACAGGATAGGGTAA
GCGGTCCACAGCACCAAGACCAGAGCTGTC
